Addgene plasmid #244030: pMITO-mTFP1
Purpose: anchoring mTFP1 to the mitochondrial membrane
Depositing lab: Markus Affolter. Depositing organization: University of Basel. Publication: DARPins recognizing mTFP1 as novel reagents for in vitro and in vivo protein manipulations. Vigano MA, Bieli D, Schaefer JV, Jakob RP, Matsuda S, Maier T, Pluckthun A, Affolter M. Biol Open. 2018 Oct 29;7(11). pii: bio.036749. doi: 10.1242/bio.036749. PubMed 30237292.
Backbone
  Vector backbone: pcDNA4TO
  Vector type: Mammalian Expression
Growth in bacteria
  Bacterial resistance: Ampicillin, 100 μg/mL
  Growth temperature: 37°C
  Growth strain: DH5alpha
  Copy number: High Copy
Gene/Insert
  Gene/Insert name: CISD1-mTFP1
  Species: H. sapiens (human)
  Tag / fusion protein: sunTagV4 (C terminal on insert)
  Cloning method: Restriction Enzyme; 5′ cloning site Unknown (unknown if destroyed)
Terms and licenses: Academic/Nonprofit Terms; Industry Terms: Not Available to Industry
How to cite: pMITO-mTFP1 was a gift from Markus Affolter (Addgene plasmid # 244030 ; http://n2t.net/addgene:244030 ; RRID:Addgene_244030)
