[The description below was written by a language model from this plasmid's Addgene catalogue record and pLannotate feature annotations shown in this document.]
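Description:
pMITO-mTFP1 is a mammalian expression plasmid of about 6.1 kb built on the pcDNA4TO backbone. It is designed to display the cyan fluorescent protein mTFP1 on the mitochondrial membrane. In E. coli it is propagated at high copy from a ColE1/pUC-type origin under ampicillin selection (AmpR, β-lactamase). The backbone also carries an f1 origin. A BleoR (Sh ble) cassette is driven by the SV40 early promoter for mammalian cells and by the EM7 promoter for bacteria, and it ends in an SV40 poly(A) signal. This cassette allows Zeocin-type selection of transfected cells.

Expression is driven by the human CMV immediate-early enhancer and promoter. Two short tet operator matches lie immediately downstream; the annotation tool labels them as PLtetO-1 and TRE3GV fragments. This arrangement is consistent with the tetracycline-repressible CMV/TetO2 design of the backbone. Transcription should therefore be constitutive in ordinary cells and tetracycline-inducible where Tet repressor is present.

The open reading frame begins with a fragment of human CISD1, an outer mitochondrial membrane protein, and this fragment presumably serves as the membrane anchor. It is followed by full-length mTFP1 and a C-terminal SunTag v4 (GCN4_v4) peptide epitope, which can be bound by the corresponding scFv. A bGH polyadenylation signal terminates the transcript. The 5′ cloning site is not recorded.

The associated publication describes DARPins that bind mTFP1. This suggests the construct serves as a mitochondrially tethered bait for testing whether mTFP1 binders are recruited to mitochondria in living cells, although the record itself states only the anchoring purpose.
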