Features (pLannotate 1.2.2; 24 found; start..end, strand, type, name):
     28..80      -  misc_feature   bom (fragment): basis of mobility region from pBR322
    235..614     +  enhancer       CMV enhancer: human cytomegalovirus immediate early enhancer
    615..818     +  promoter       CMV promoter: human cytomegalovirus (CMV) immediate early promoter
    820..839     +  promoter       PLtetO-1 promoter (fragment): modified phage lambda PL promoter with tet operator sites (Lutz and Bujard, 1997)
    841..860     +  promoter       PLtetO-1 promoter (fragment): modified phage lambda PL promoter with tet operator sites (Lutz and Bujard, 1997)
    868..901     +  promoter       TRE3GV promoter (fragment): 3rd-generation Tet-responsive promoter that can be activated by binding of Tet-On® 3G, optimized for retroviral and lentiviral vectors
   1008..1184    +  CDS            CISD1 (fragment): CISD1_HUMAN - Also known as C10orf70, ZCD1. Experimental evidence at protein level: Swiss-Prot protein existence level 1. Plays a key role in regulating maximal capacity for electron transport and oxidative phosphorylation (By similarity). May be involved in Fe-S cluster shuttling and/or in redox reactions. From Homo sapiens (Human).
   1212..1919    +  CDS            mTFP1: mTFP1 is a basic (constitutively fluorescent) cyan fluorescent protein published in 2006, derived from Clavularia sp.. It has low acid sensitivity.
   1992..2048    +  CDS            GCN4_v4: GCN4 peptide optimized to improve solubility while preserving binding to an scFv-GFP fusion protein (Tanenbaum et al., 2014)
   2123..2347    +  polyA_signal   bGH poly(A) signal: bovine growth hormone polyadenylation signal
   2351..2372    +  promoter       SV40 promoter (fragment): SV40 enhancer and early promoter
   2393..2821    +  rep_origin     f1 ori (sequence partly withheld): f1 bacteriophage origin of replication; arrow indicates direction of (+) strand synthesis
   2835..3164    +  promoter       SV40 promoter: SV40 enhancer and early promoter
   3212..3259    +  promoter       EM7 promoter: synthetic bacterial promoter&nbsp
   3278..3652    +  CDS            BleoR: antibiotic-binding protein; Sh ble from Streptoalloteichus hindustanus; confers resistance to bleomycin, phleomycin, and Zeocin™
   3662..3787    +  CDS            ble (fragment): BLE_KLEPN - Experimental evidence at protein level: Swiss-Prot protein existence level 1. Binding protein with a strong affinity to the bleomycin family of antibiotics. Binds to CL990; an antimitotic-antibiotic compound. From Klebsiella pneumoniae.
   3782..3903    +  polyA_signal   SV40 poly(A) signal: SV40 polyadenylation signal
   3976..3992    -  protein_bind   lac operator: The lac repressor binds to the lac operator to inhibit transcription in E. coli. This inhibition can be relieved by adding lactose or isopropyl-β-D-thiogalactopyranoside (IPTG). lac repressor encoded by lacI
   4000..4030    -  promoter       lac promoter: promoter for the E. coli lac operon
   4045..4066    -  protein_bind   CAP binding site: CAP binding activates transcription in the presence of cAMP. E. coli catabolite activator protein
   4079..4171    -  CDS            lacI (fragment): lac repressor; lacI; The lac repressor binds to the lac operator to inhibit transcription in E. coli. This inhibition can be relieved by adding lactose or isopropyl-β-D-thiogalactopyranoside (IPTG).
   4354..4942    -  rep_origin     ori: high-copy-number ColE1/pMB1/pBR322/pUC origin of replication
   5113..5973    -  CDS            AmpR: β-lactamase; bla; confers resistance to ampicillin, carbenicillin, and related antibiotics
   5974..6078    -  promoter       AmpR promoter: bla
>Addgene plasmid #244030 | pMITO-mTFP1 | addgene full sequence | sequence record 490906 | Addgene NGS Result
GACGGATCGGGAGATCTCCCGATCCCCTATGGTGCACTCTCAGTACAATCTGCTCTGATGCCGCATAGTT
AAGCCAGTATCTGCTCCCTGCTTGTGTGTTGGAGGTCGCTGAGTAGTGCGCGAGCAAAATTTAAGCTACA
ACAAGGCAAGGCTTGACCGACAATTGCATGAAGAATCTGCTTAGGGTTAGGCGTTTTGCGCTGCTTCGCG
ATGTACGGGCCAGATATACGCGTTGACATTGATTATTGACTAGTTATTAATAGTAATCAATTACGGGGTC
ATTAGTTCATAGCCCATATATGGAGTTCCGCGTTACATAACTTACGGTAAATGGCCCGCCTGGCTGACCG
CCCAACGACCCCCGCCCATTGACGTCAATAATGACGTATGTTCCCATAGTAACGCCAATAGGGACTTTCC
ATTGACGTCAATGGGTGGAGTATTTACGGTAAACTGCCCACTTGGCAGTACATCAAGTGTATCATATGCC
AAGTACGCCCCCTATTGACGTCAATGACGGTAAATGGCCCGCCTGGCATTATGCCCAGTACATGACCTTA
TGGGACTTTCCTACTTGGCAGTACATCTACGTATTAGTCATCGCTATTACCATGGTGATGCGGTTTTGGC
AGTACATCAATGGGCGTGGATAGCGGTTTGACTCACGGGGATTTCCAAGTCTCCACCCCATTGACGTCAA
TGGGAGTTTGTTTTGGCACCAAAATCAACGGGACTTTCCAAAATGTCGTAACAACTCCGCCCCATTGACG
CAAATGGGCGGTAGGCGTGTACGGTGGGAGGTCTATATAAGCAGAGCTCTCCCTATCAGTGATAGAGATC
TCCCTATCAGTGATAGAGATCGTCGACGAGCTCGTTTAGTGAACCGTCAGATCGCCTGGAGACGCCATCC
ACGCTGTTTTGACCTCCATAGAAGACACCGGGACCGATCCAGCCTCCGGACTCTAGCGTTTAAACTTAAG
CTTGGTACCGAGCTCGGATCCGCCACCATGAGTCTGACTTCCAGTTCCAGCGTACGAGTTGAATGGATCG
CAGCAGTTACCATTGCTGCTGGGACAGCTGCAATTGGTTATCTAGCTTACAAAAGATTTTATGTTAAAGA
TCATCGAAATAAAGCTATGATAAACCTTCACATCCAGAAAGACAACCCCAAGATAGTACATGCTGGAAGC
TTACCGGTCGCCGAATTCGGTATGGTGAGCAAGGGCGAGGAGACCACAATGGGCGTAATCAAGCCCGACA
TGAAGATCAAGCTGAAGATGGAGGGCAACGTGAATGGCCACGCCTTCGTGATCGAGGGCGAGGGCGAGGG
CAAGCCCTACGACGGCACCAACACCATCAACCTGGAGGTGAAGGAGGGAGCCCCCCTGCCCTTCTCCTAC
GACATTCTGACCACCGCGTTCGCCTACGGCAACAGGGCCTTCACCAAGTACCCCGACGACATCCCCAACT
ACTTCAAGCAGTCCTTCCCCGAGGGCTACTCTTGGGAGCGCACCATGACCTTCGAGGACAAGGGCATCGT
GAAGGTGAAGTCCGACATCTCCATGGAGGAGGACTCCTTCATCTACGAGATACACCTCAAGGGCGAGAAC
TTCCCCCCCAACGGCCCCGTGATGCAGAAGAAGACCACCGGCTGGGACGCCTCCACCGAGAGGATGTACG
TGCGCGACGGCGTGCTGAAGGGCGACGTCAAGCACAAGCTGCTGCTGGAGGGCGGCGGCCACCACCGCGT
TGACTTCAAGACCATCTACAGGGCCAAGAAGGCGGTGAAGCTGCCCGACTATCACTTTGTGGACCACCGC
ATCGAGATCCTGAACCACGACAAGGACTACAACAAGGTGACCGTTTACGAGAGCGCCGTGGCCCGCAACT
CCACCGACGGCATGGACGAGCTGTACAAGGGTGGTGGTGGCGCGGCCGCAGATCGATCGATCACGCGTGC
CACCATGACTAGTTTTGTACAAAGCGGTCCGGAAGAACTTTTGAGCAAGAATTATCATCTTGAGAACGAA
GTGGCTCGTCTTAAGAAAACCGCGGTAAACATATGGATCGATCATAATACTCGAGTCTAGAGGGCCCGTT
TAAACCCGCTGATCAGCCTCGACTGTGCCTTCTAGTTGCCAGCCATCTGTTGTTTGCCCCTCCCCCGTGC
CTTCCTTGACCCTGGAAGGTGCCACTCCCACTGTCCTTTCCTAATAAAATGAGGAAATTGCATCGCATTG
TCTGAGTAGGTGTCATTCTATTCTGGGGGGTGGGGTGGGGCAGGACAGCAAGGGGGAGGATTGGGAAGAC
AATAGCAGGCATGCTGGGGATGCGGTGGGCTCTATGGCTTCTGAGGCGGAAAGAACCAGCTGGGGCTCTA
GGGGGTATCCCC
[124 nt withheld, positions 2393-2516]
C
[91 nt withheld, positions 2518-2608]
A
[49 nt withheld, positions 2610-2658]
CCTTTGACGTTGGAGTCCACGTTCTTT
[37 nt withheld, positions 2686-2722]
ACCCTATCTCGGTCTATTCTTTTGATTTATAAGGGATTTTGCCGATTTCGGCCTATTGGTTAAAAAATGA
GCTGATTTAACAAAAATTTAACGCGAATTAATTCTGTGGAATGTGTGTCAGTTAGGGTGTGGAAAGTCCC
CAGGCTCCCCAGCAGGCAGAAGTATGCAAAGCATGCATCTCAATTAGTCAGCAACCAGGTGTGGAAAGTC
CCCAGGCTCCCCAGCAGGCAGAAGTATGCAAAGCATGCATCTCAATTAGTCAGCAACCATAGTCCCGCCC
CTAACTCCGCCCATCCCGCCCCTAACTCCGCCCAGTTCCGCCCATTCTCCGCCCCATGGCTGACTAATTT
TTTTTATTTATGCAGAGGCCGAGGCCGCCTCTGCCTCTGAGCTATTCCAGAAGTAGTGAGGAGGCTTTTT
TGGAGGCCTAGGCTTTTGCAAAAAGCTCCCGGGAGCTTGTATATCCATTTTCGGATCTGATCAGCACGTG
TTGACAATTAATCATCGGCATAGTATATCGGCATAGTATAATACGACAAGGTGAGGAACTAAACCATGGC
CAAGTTGACCAGTGCCGTTCCGGTGCTCACCGCGCGCGACGTCGCCGGAGCGGTCGAGTTCTGGACCGAC
CGGCTCGGGTTCTCCCGGGACTTCGTGGAGGACGACTTCGCCGGTGTGGTCCGGGACGACGTGACCCTGT
TCATCAGCGCGGTCCAGGACCAGGTGGTGCCGGACAACACCCTGGCCTGGGTGTGGGTGCGCGGCCTGGA
CGAGCTGTACGCCGAGTGGTCGGAGGTCGTGTCCACGAACTTCCGGGACGCCTCCGGGCCGGCCATGACC
GAGATCGGCGAGCAGCCGTGGGGGCGGGAGTTCGCCCTGCGCGACCCGGCCGGCAACTGCGTGCACTTCG
TGGCCGAGGAGCAGGACTGACACGTGCTACGAGATTTCGATTCCACCGCCGCCTTCTATGAAAGGTTGGG
CTTCGGAATCGTTTTCCGGGACGCCGGCTGGATGATCCTCCAGCGCGGGGATCTCATGCTGGAGTTCTTC
GCCCACCCCAACTTGTTTATTGCAGCTTATAATGGTTACAAATAAAGCAATAGCATCACAAATTTCACAA
ATAAAGCATTTTTTTCACTGCATTCTAGTTGTGGTTTGTCCAAACTCATCAATGTATCTTATCATGTCTG
TATACCGTCGACCTCTAGCTAGAGCTTGGCGTAATCATGGTCATAGCTGTTTCCTGTGTGAAATTGTTAT
CCGCTCACAATTCCACACAACATACGAGCCGGAAGCATAAAGTGTAAAGCCTGGGGTGCCTAATGAGTGA
GCTAACTCACATTAATTGCGTTGCGCTCACTGCCCGCTTTCCAGTCGGGAAACCTGTCGTGCCAGCTGCA
TTAATGAATCGGCCAACGCGCGGGGAGAGGCGGTTTGCGTATTGGGCGCTCTTCCGCTTCCTCGCTCACT
GACTCGCTGCGCTCGGTCGTTCGGCTGCGGCGAGCGGTATCAGCTCACTCAAAGGCGGTAATACGGTTAT
CCACAGAATCAGGGGATAACGCAGGAAAGAACATGTGAGCAAAAGGCCAGCAAAAGGCCAGGAACCGTAA
AAAGGCCGCGTTGCTGGCGTTTTTCCATAGGCTCCGCCCCCCTGACGAGCATCACAAAAATCGACGCTCA
AGTCAGAGGTGGCGAAACCCGACAGGACTATAAAGATACCAGGCGTTTCCCCCTGGAAGCTCCCTCGTGC
GCTCTCCTGTTCCGACCCTGCCGCTTACCGGATACCTGTCCGCCTTTCTCCCTTCGGGAAGCGTGGCGCT
TTCTCATAGCTCACGCTGTAGGTATCTCAGTTCGGTGTAGGTCGTTCGCTCCAAGCTGGGCTGTGTGCAC
GAACCCCCCGTTCAGCCCGACCGCTGCGCCTTATCCGGTAACTATCGTCTTGAGTCCAACCCGGTAAGAC
ACGACTTATCGCCACTGGCAGCAGCCACTGGTAACAGGATTAGCAGAGCGAGGTATGTAGGCGGTGCTAC
AGAGTTCTTGAAGTGGTGGCCTAACTACGGCTACACTAGAAGAACAGTATTTGGTATCTGCGCTCTGCTG
AAGCCAGTTACCTTCGGAAAAAGAGTTGGTAGCTCTTGATCCGGCAAACAAACCACCGCTGGTAGCGGTG
GTTTTTTTGTTTGCAAGCAGCAGATTACGCGCAGAAAAAAAGGATCTCAAGAAGATCCTTTGATCTTTTC
TACGGGGTCTGACGCTCAGTGGAACGAAAACTCACGTTAAGGGATTTTGGTCATGAGATTATCAAAAAGG
ATCTTCACCTAGATCCTTTTAAATTAAAAATGAAGTTTTAAATCAATCTAAAGTATATATGAGTAAACTT
GGTCTGACAGTTACCAATGCTTAATCAGTGAGGCACCTATCTCAGCGATCTGTCTATTTCGTTCATCCAT
AGTTGCCTGACTCCCCGTCGTGTAGATAACTACGATACGGGAGGGCTTACCATCTGGCCCCAGTGCTGCA
ATGATACCGCGAGACCCACGCTCACCGGCTCCAGATTTATCAGCAATAAACCAGCCAGCCGGAAGGGCCG
AGCGCAGAAGTGGTCCTGCAACTTTATCCGCCTCCATCCAGTCTATTAATTGTTGCCGGGAAGCTAGAGT
AAGTAGTTCGCCAGTTAATAGTTTGCGCAACGTTGTTGCCATTGCTACAGGCATCGTGGTGTCACGCTCG
TCGTTTGGTATGGCTTCATTCAGCTCCGGTTCCCAACGATCAAGGCGAGTTACATGATCCCCCATGTTGT
GCAAAAAAGCGGTTAGCTCCTTCGGTCCTCCGATCGTTGTCAGAAGTAAGTTGGCCGCAGTGTTATCACT
CATGGTTATGGCAGCACTGCATAATTCTCTTACTGTCATGCCATCCGTAAGATGCTTTTCTGTGACTGGT
GAGTACTCAACCAAGTCATTCTGAGAATAGTGTATGCGGCGACCGAGTTGCTCTTGCCCGGCGTCAATAC
GGGATAATACCGCGCCACATAGCAGAACTTTAAAAGTGCTCATCATTGGAAAACGTTCTTCGGGGCGAAA
ACTCTCAAGGATCTTACCGCTGTTGAGATCCAGTTCGATGTAACCCACTCGTGCACCCAACTGATCTTCA
GCATCTTTTACTTTCACCAGCGTTTCTGGGTGAGCAAAAACAGGAAGGCAAAATGCCGCAAAAAAGGGAA
TAAGGGCGACACGGAAATGTTGAATACTCATACTCTTCCTTTTTCAATATTATTGAAGCATTTATCAGGG
TTATTGTCTCATGAGCGGATACATATTTGAATGTATTTAGAAAAATAAACAAATAGGGGTTCCGCGCACA
TTTCCCCGAAAAGTGCCACCTGACGTC
